>Addgene plasmid #111874 | pONSY-mCherry | addgene full sequence | sequence record 213482 | Addgene NGS Result
AGCGCCCAATACGCAAACCGCCTCTCCCCGCGCGTTGGCCGATTCATTAATGCAGCTGGCACGACAGGTT
TCCCGACTGGAAAGCGGGCAGTGAGCGCAACGCAATTAATGTGAGTTAGCTCACTCATTAGGCACCCCAG
GCTTTACACTTTATGCTTCCGGCTCGTATGTTGTGTGGAATTGTGAGCGGATAACAATTTCACACAGGAA
ACAGCTATGACCATGATTACGCCAAGCTTGGTACCAAATGCACAGTTAGCAACGACCGACAATCAGCAAC
CTCCAAACTCTCAGTTTTTTTCCCCCAATCGTTGTCGATTTAGCTTTTGATGCTGCATTTTGAAATAGAA
CGACAACCGAATTTGGGAGAGAGCACTCTTTTACAGGTTTGTGAAAAGAAAAAAAATCGAACGTGACTTG
CTTCCATCTTCCTTCTCGAAGCCGATCTCGGCCCATCCCCGCTTGTCCCCTCCTCCCCTCCTCGCAATCC
GCTAGACAGTGTCTCTGCACACTGGATTGCGGTGCGCGGGCCATCCGATGCCCCTTTCCTCGGCCTGGAG
ATGGACGTGAAAGTGGAAAACGAAAAACGCGAAACAGAAACATGTGGTTCTTTTTTTTTTCTTTTTCTTT
TTCGCCTTCGGGCTTTTCTCTCTCGCTTCCTCTTCTCCGCTCTCTTCTTCGCGCTCTTTTGCCTCTTGCG
TGAGATGCTCGTCTTGCAATCGTCTGCCACTGCTGCGCTGTCACGATCGATCGCATCGGACAAGCCGTTT
CTGTTTTGAAATTTAGAACGTTCTGGAAAACAACAAAAAATTGCCTTTTTTTCACTTTTTTCTTTTTTCG
TTTTTTTCCCTCTTCAACACTTCCTCCAACTGTCGTTCTGCGTTTGTTCTTCGCTCTCGTCGTGCACACT
CGGATTAGGATCCATTCATCCCCATCCCCTTGCGCATTGCCAAAAACGAGCGTCGAAACGCGAACGTCAG
CGTGGGGTGTTGACGCCGAACCCCACGAGTGTTTTTTTTTAAAATGCTGTTTCATCGTTTTCTTCCTTCT
CCCCACGTGCAATCCTGATTTAAATAATTGTCGCTTTTTGATTTGGAAATGCTCACTCTTCCATTTTTTT
ATTATTTAACACACACAGAACAACCTTCACAGGATCCCGGGACTAGTGATATCATGGTGAGCAAGGGCGA
GGAGGACAACATGGCCATCATCAAGGAGTTCATGCGCTTCAAGGTGCACATGGAGGGCTCCGTGAACGGC
CACGAGTTCGAGATCGAGGGCGAGGGCGAGGGCCGCCCCTACGAGGGCACCCAGACCGCCAAGCTGAAGG
TGACCAAGGGCGGCCCCCTGCCCTTCGCCTGGGACATCCTGTCCCCTCAGTTCATGTACGGCTCCAAGGC
CTACGTGAAGCACCCCGCCGACATCCCCGACTACTTGAAGCTGTCCTTCCCCGAGGGCTTCAAGTGGGAG
CGCGTGATGAACTTCGAGGACGGCGGCGTGGTGACCGTGACCCAGGACTCCTCCCTGCAGGACGGCGAGT
TCATCTACAAGGTGAAGCTGCGCGGCACCAACTTCCCCTCCGACGGCCCCGTAATGCAGAAGAAGACCAT
GGGCTGGGAGGCCTCCTCCGAGCGGATGTACCCCGAGGACGGCGCCCTGAAGGGCGAGATCAAGCAGAGG
CTGAAGCTGAAGGACGGCGGCCACTACGACGCCGAGGTCAAGACCACCTACAAGGCCAAGAAGCCCGTGC
AGCTGCCCGGCGCCTACAACGTCAACATCAAGCTGGACATCACCTCCCACAACGAGGACTACACCATCGT
GGAACAGTACGAGCGCGCCGAGGGCCGCCACTCCACCGGCGGCATGGACGAGCTGTACAAGTAAATTTTG
TGTTTGCCAAGACACATTTGTTTATTTCAATCATTTCTAAGACCAAAAAGGGATTTCATGATTTTTGTTG
CTTGCATTGAAGTTTTTTTTGGTTGTCATTTTTTTTGCGTTGGTTATGAGCGCAATATATTCCATTATGG
CAAGAAACACGACGAGTTGTTTTTACAGTGGAGGGATGAGCAAGGAATGGGGAAATGGAGAACAAGTGGA
ATGAAATGGTTTGACTTTGTGCGGCGAAAGTGTTGCCATTTTCAATCATGCTGCGCCTGGCACCTAGATG
CGTGTGATTGCTCATTGCTAGTGCTGTTCTCACCGCGGTCATCCATCACACTGGCGGCCGCTCGAGCATG
CATCTAGAGGGCCCAATTCGCCCTATAGTGAGTCGTATTACAATTCACTGGCCGTCGTTTTACAACGTCG
TGACTGGGAAAACCCTGGCGTTACCCAACTTAATCGCCTTGCAGCACATCCCCCTTTCGCCAGCTGGCGT
AATAGCGAAGAGGCCCGCACCGATCGCCCTTCCCAACAGTTGCGCAGCCTGAATGGCGAATGG
[124 nt withheld, positions 2444-2567]
C
[91 nt withheld, positions 2569-2659]
A
[49 nt withheld, positions 2661-2709]
CCTTTGACGTTGGAGTCCACGTTCTTT
[37 nt withheld, positions 2737-2773]
ACCCTATCTCGGTCTATTCTTTTGATTTATAAGGGATTTTGCCGATTTCGGCCTATTGGTTAAAAAATGA
GCTGATTTAACAAAAATTTAACGCGAATTTTAACAAAATTCAGGGCGCAAGGGCTGCTAAAGGAAGCGGA
ACACGTAGAAAGCCAGTCCGCAGAAACGGTGCTGACCCCGGATGAATGTCAGCTACTGGGCTATCTGGAC
AAGGGAAAACGCAAGCGCAAAGAGAAAGCAGGTAGCTTGCAGTGGGCTTACATGGCGATAGCTAGACTGG
GCGGTTTTATGGACAGCAAGCGAACCGGAATTGCCAGCTGGGGCGCCCTCTGGTAAGGTTGGGAAGCCCT
GCAAAGTAAACTGGATGGCTTTCTTGCCGCCAAGGATCTGATGGCGCAGGGGATCAAGATCTGATCAAGA
GACAGGATGAGGATCGTTTCGCATGATTGAACAAGATGGATTGCACGCAGGTTCTCCGGCCGCTTGGGTG
GAGAGGCTATTCGGCTATGACTGGGCACAACAGACAATCGGCTGCTCTGATGCCGCCGTGTTCCGGCTGT
CAGCGCAGGGGCGCCCGGTTCTTTTTGTCAAGACCGACCTGTCCGGTGCCCTGAATGAACTGCAGGACGA
GGCAGCGCGGCTATCGTGGCTGGCCACGACGGGCGTTCCTTGCGCAGCTGTGCTCGACGTTGTCACTGAA
GCGGGAAGGGACTGGCTGCTATTGGGCGAAGTGCCGGGGCAGGATCTCCTGTCATCCCACCTTGCTCCTG
CCGAGAAAGTATCCATCATGGCTGATGCAATGCGGCGGCTGCATACGCTTGATCCGGCTACCTGCCCATT
CGACCACCAAGCGAAACATCGCATCGAGCGAGCACGTACTCGGATGGAAGCCGGTCTTGTCGATCAGGAT
GATCTGGACGAAGAGCATCAGGGGCTCGCGCCAGCCGAACTGTTCGCCAGGCTCAAGGCGCGCATGCCCG
ACGGCGAGGATCTCGTCGTGACCCATGGCGATGCCTGCTTGCCGAATATCATGGTGGAAAATGGCCGCTT
TTCTGGATTCATCGACTGTGGCCGGCTGGGTGTGGCGGACCGCTATCAGGACATAGCGTTGGCTACCCGT
GATATTGCTGAAGAGCTTGGCGGCGAATGGGCTGACCGCTTCCTCGTGCTTTACGGTATCGCCGCTCCCG
ATTCGCAGCGCATCGCCTTCTATCGCCTTCTTGACGAGTTCTTCTGAATTGAAAAAGGAAGAGTATGAGT
ATTCAACATTTCCGTGTCGCCCTTATTCCCTTTTTTGCGGCATTTTGCCTTCCTGTTTTTGCTCACCCAG
AAACGCTGGTGAAAGTAAAAGATGCTGAAGATCAGTTGGGTGCACGAGTGGGTTACATCGAACTGGATCT
CAACAGCGGTAAGATCCTTGAGAGTTTTCGCCCCGAAGAACGTTTTCCAATGATGAGCACTTTTAAAGTT
CTGCTATGTGGCGCGGTATTATCCCGTATTGACGCCGGGCAAGAGCAACTCGGTCGCCGCATACACTATT
CTCAGAATGACTTGGTTGAGTACTCACCAGTCACAGAAAAGCATCTTACGGATGGCATGACAGTAAGAGA
ATTATGCAGTGCTGCCATAACCATGAGTGATAACACTGCGGCCAACTTACTTCTGACAACGATCGGAGGA
CCGAAGGAGCTAACCGCTTTTTTGCACAACATGGGGGATCATGTAACTCGCCTTGATCGTTGGGAACCGG
AGCTGAATGAAGCCATACCAAACGACGAGCGTGACACCACGATGCCTGTAGCAATGGCAACAACGTTGCG
CAAACTATTAACTGGCGAACTACTTACTCTAGCTTCCCGGCAACAATTAATAGACTGGATGGAGGCGGAT
AAAGTTGCAGGACCACTTCTGCGCTCGGCCCTTCCGGCTGGCTGGTTTATTGCTGATAAATCTGGAGCCG
GTGAGCGTGGGTCTCGCGGTATCATTGCAGCACTGGGGCCAGATGGTAAGCCCTCCCGTATCGTAGTTAT
CTACACGACGGGGAGTCAGGCAACTATGGATGAACGAAATAGACAGATCGCTGAGATAGGTGCCTCACTG
ATTAAGCATTGGTAACTGTCAGACCAAGTTTACTCATATATACTTTAGATTGATTTAAAACTTCATTTTT
AATTTAAAAGGATCTAGGTGAAGATCCTTTTTGATAATCTCATGACCAAAATCCCTTAACGTGAGTTTTC
GTTCCACTGAGCGTCAGACCCCGTAGAAAAGATCAAAGGATCTTCTTGAGATCCTTTTTTTCTGCGCGTA
ATCTGCTGCTTGCAAACAAAAAAACCACCGCTACCAGCGGTGGTTTGTTTGCCGGATCAAGAGCTACCAA
CTCTTTTTCCGAAGGTAACTGGCTTCAGCAGAGCGCAGATACCAAATACTGTTCTTCTAGTGTAGCCGTA
GTTAGGCCACCACTTCAAGAACTCTGTAGCACCGCCTACATACCTCGCTCTGCTAATCCTGTTACCAGTG
GCTGCTGCCAGTGGCGATAAGTCGTGTCTTACCGGGTTGGACTCAAGACGATAGTTACCGGATAAGGCGC
AGCGGTCGGGCTGAACGGGGGGTTCGTGCACACAGCCCAGCTTGGAGCGAACGACCTACACCGAACTGAG
ATACCTACAGCGTGAGCTATGAGAAAGCGCCACGCTTCCCGAAGGGAGAAAGGCGGACAGGTATCCGGTA
AGCGGCAGGGTCGGAACAGGAGAGCGCACGAGGGAGCTTCCAGGGGGAAACGCCTGGTATCTTTATAGTC
CTGTCGGGTTTCGCCACCTCTGACTTGAGCGTCGATTTTTGTGATGCTCGTCAGGGGGGCGGAGCCTATG
GAAAAACGCCAGCAACGCGGCCTTTTTACGGTTCCTGGCCTTTTGCTGGCCTTTTGCTCACATGTTCTTT
CCTGCGTTATCCCCTGATTCTGTGGATAACCGTATTACCGCCTTTGAGTGAGCTGATACCGCTCGCCGCA
GCCGAACGACCGAGCGCAGCGAGTCAGTGAGCGAGGAAGCGGAAG
Features (pLannotate 1.2.2; 13 found; start..end, strand, type, name):
      2..94      +  CDS            lacI (fragment): lac repressor; lacI; The lac repressor binds to the lac operator to inhibit transcription in E. coli. This inhibition can be relieved by adding lactose or isopropyl-β-D-thiogalactopyranoside (IPTG).
    107..128     +  protein_bind   CAP binding site: CAP binding activates transcription in the presence of cAMP. E. coli catabolite activator protein
    143..173     +  promoter       lac promoter: promoter for the E. coli lac operon
    181..197     +  protein_bind   lac operator: The lac repressor binds to the lac operator to inhibit transcription in E. coli. This inhibition can be relieved by adding lactose or isopropyl-β-D-thiogalactopyranoside (IPTG). lac repressor encoded by lacI
   1174..1881    +  CDS            mCherry: mCherry is a basic (constitutively fluorescent) red fluorescent protein published in 2004, derived from Discosoma sp.. It is reported to be a very rapidly-maturing monomer with low acid sensitivity.
   2262..2280    -  promoter       T7 promoter: promoter for bacteriophage T7 RNA polymerase
   2283..2440    +  CDS            lacZα (fragment): LacZα fragment of β-galactosidase; lacZ fragment
   2444..2872    +  rep_origin     f1 ori (sequence partly withheld): f1 bacteriophage origin of replication; arrow indicates direction of (+) strand synthesis
   2885..3184    +  CDS            tnpA (fragment): TN5P_ECOLX - Also known as tnp. Experimental evidence at protein level: Swiss-Prot protein existence level 1. Mediates transposition of transposon Tn5 by a 'cut and paste' mechanism. First, the monomeric transposase binds the 19 bp inverted DNA repeats flanking the transposon. Then, dimerization of the DNA- bound transposase creates a synaptic DNA complex. After nicking of the first DNA strand, excision of the transposon proceeds through a series of intermediates. The transposase then mediates the insertion of the transposon at a new site by strand transfer. The activity of the wild- type tran
   3216..4007    +  CDS            neo: KKA2_KLEPN - Also known as kan, nptII. Experimental evidence at protein level: Swiss-Prot protein existence level 1. Resistance to kanamycin, neomycin, paromomycin, ribostamycin, butirosin and gentamicin B. From Klebsiella pneumoniae.
   4011..4027    +  promoter       AmpR promoter (fragment): bla
   4028..4888    +  CDS            AmpR: β-lactamase; bla; confers resistance to ampicillin, carbenicillin, and related antibiotics
   5059..5647    +  rep_origin     ori: high-copy-number ColE1/pMB1/pBR322/pUC origin of replication
