[The description below was written by a language model from this plasmid's Addgene catalogue record and pLannotate feature annotations shown in this document.]
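Description:
pONSY-mCherry is an expression plasmid for Capsaspora owczarzaki, a unicellular close relative of animals. It is built on pONSY, a backbone derived from the bacterial cloning vector pCR2.1. In E. coli it is maintained as a high-copy plasmid through a ColE1/pUC-type origin and can be selected with ampicillin (β-lactamase, AmpR) and kanamycin (the Tn5-derived neo/nptII gene, preceded by a remnant of the Tn5 transposase coding region). Other pCR2.1 remnants in the 5,828 nt sequence include an f1 phage origin, a lacI fragment, the CAP binding site, the lac promoter and operator, a lacZα fragment and a T7 promoter. These come from the original cloning site and have no stated role in Capsaspora expression. The record lists no marker for selection in Capsaspora itself.

The payload is an mCherry coding sequence, a monomeric red fluorescent protein derived from Discosoma, placed between the promoter and terminator regions of the endogenous Capsaspora elongation factor 1 alpha (EF1a) gene. These regulatory regions were added to the backbone by restriction cloning and Gibson assembly. The automated annotation does not recognise the Capsaspora sequences. The unannotated stretches between the lac operator and mCherry, and between mCherry and the T7 promoter, are in the expected positions for the EF1a promoter and terminator, but the feature table does not confirm this. The catalogue lists mCherry as both the insert and a C-terminal tag, and no fusion partner is recorded or annotated, so the protein appears to be expressed on its own. The plasmid is intended for transfection of Capsaspora cells, which can then be visualised by fluorescence microscopy.
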