Addgene plasmid #111874: pONSY-mCherry
Purpose: This plasmid expresses mCherry fluorescent protein under endogenous EF1a promoter. It can be used to transfect "Capsaspora owczarzaki" cells and visualize them by fluorescence microscopy.
Depositing lab: Inaki Ruiz-Trillo. Depositing organization: Agencia Estatal Consejo Superior de Investigaciones Científicas, M.P. Publication: Transfection of Capsaspora owczarzaki, a close unicellular relative of animals. Parra-Acero H, Ros-Rocher N, Perez-Posada A, Kozyczkowska A, Sanchez-Pons N, Nakata A, Suga H, Najle SR, Ruiz-Trillo I. Development. 2018 May 11. pii: dev.162107. doi: 10.1242/dev.162107. PubMed 29752387.
Backbone
  Vector backbone: pONSY
  Backbone size w/o insert (bp): 5127
  Modifications to backbone: Capsaspora expression vector (backbone) modified from the pCR2.1 vector. It bears the promoter and terminator regions from the endogenous Elongation Factor 1 alpha (EF1a) gene (CAOG_07807) cloned using Restriction Enzymes and Gibson Assembly strategies.
  Vector type: Capsaspora owczarzaki
Growth in bacteria
  Bacterial resistance: Ampicillin and Kanamycin, 100 & 50 μg/mL
  Growth temperature: 37°C
  Growth strain: DH5alpha
  Copy number: High Copy
Gene/Insert
  Gene/Insert name: mCherry
  Insert size (bp): 711
  Promoter: Elongation Factor 1 alpha (EF1a) from Capsaspora
  Tag / fusion protein: mCherry (C terminal on insert)
  Cloning method: Restriction Enzyme; 5′ cloning site KpnI (unknown if destroyed); 3′ cloning site KspI (unknown if destroyed)
  Sequencing primers: 5′ CTGGTACCAAATGCACAGTTAGCAACGACC; 3′ GACCGCGGTGAGAACAGCACTAGCAATG
Terms and licenses: Academic/Nonprofit Terms; Industry Terms: Not Available to Industry
How to cite: pONSY-mCherry was a gift from Inaki Ruiz-Trillo (Addgene plasmid # 111874 ; http://n2t.net/addgene:111874 ; RRID:Addgene_111874)
