>Addgene plasmid #111874 | pONSY-mCherry | depositor partial sequence | sequence record 210373 | mCherry fluorescent protein insert
ATGGTGAGCAAGGGCGAGGAGGACAACATGGCCATCATCAAGGAGTTCATGCGCTTCAAGGTGCACATGG
AGGGCTCCGTGAACGGCCACGAGTTCGAGATCGAGGGCGAGGGCGAGGGCCGCCCCTACGAGGGCACCCA
GACCGCCAAGCTGAAGGTGACCAAGGGCGGCCCCCTGCCCTTCGCCTGGGACATCCTGTCCCCTCAGTTC
ATGTACGGCTCCAAGGCCTACGTGAAGCACCCCGCCGACATCCCCGACTACTTGAAGCTGTCCTTCCCCG
AGGGCTTCAAGTGGGAGCGCGTGATGAACTTCGAGGACGGCGGCGTGGTGACCGTGACCCAGGACTCCTC
CCTGCAGGACGGCGAGTTCATCTACAAGGTGAAGCTGCGCGGCACCAACTTCCCCTCCGACGGCCCCGTA
ATGCAGAAGAAGACCATGGGCTGGGAGGCCTCCTCCGAGCGGATGTACCCCGAGGACGGCGCCCTGAAGG
GCGAGATCAAGCAGAGGCTGAAGCTGAAGGACGGCGGCCACTACGACGCCGAGGTCAAGACCACCTACAA
GGCCAAGAAGCCCGTGCAGCTGCCCGGCGCCTACAACGTCAACATCAAGCTGGACATCACCTCCCACAAC
GAGGACTACACCATCGTGGAACAGTACGAGCGCGCCGAGGGCCGCCACTCCACCGGCGGCATGGACGAGC
TGTACAAGTAA
