>Addgene plasmid #111874 | pONSY-mCherry | depositor partial sequence | sequence record 210374 | Full insert including promoter-mCherry-terminator
AAATGCACAGTTAGCAACGACCGACAATCAGCAACCTCCAAACTCTCAGTTTTTTTCCCCCAATCGTTGT
CGATTTAGCTTTTGATGCTGCATTTTGAAATAGAACGACAACCGAATTTGGGAGAGAGCACTCTTTTACA
GGTTTGTGAAAAGAAAAAAAATCGAACGTGACTTGCTTCCATCTTCCTTCTCGAAGCCGATCTCGGCCCA
TCCCCGCTTGTCCCCTCCTCCCCTCCTCGCAATCCGCTAGACAGTGTCTCTGCACACTGGATTGCGGTGC
GCGGGCCATCCGATGCCCCTTTCCTCGGCCTGGAGATGGACGTGAAAGTGGAAAACGAAAAACGCGAAAC
AGAAACATGTGGTTCTTTTTTTTTTCTTTTTCTTTTTCGCCTTCGGGCTTTTCTCTCTCGCTTCCTCTTC
TCCGCTCTCTTCTTCGCGCTCTTTTGCCTCTTGCGTGAGATGCTCGTCTTGCAATCGTCTGCCACTGCTG
CGCTGTCACGATCGATCGCATCGGACAAGCCGTTTCTGTTTTGAAATTTAGAACGTTCTGGAAAACAACA
AAAAATTGCCTTTTTTTCACTTTTTTCTTTTTTCGTTTTTTTCCCTCTTCAACACTTCCTCCAACTGTCG
TTCTGCGTTTGTTCTTCGCTCTCGTCGTGCACACTCGGATTAGGATCCATTCATCCCCATCCCCTTGCGC
ATTGCCAAAAACGAGCGTCGAAACGCGAACGTCAGCGTGGGGTGTTGACGCCGAACCCCACGAGTGTTTT
TTTTTAAAATGCTGTTTCATCGTTTTCTTCCTTCTCCCCACGTGCAATCCTGATTTAAATAATTGTCGCT
TTTTGATTTGGAAATGCTCACTCTTCCATTTTTTTATTATTTAACACACACAGAACAACCTTCACAGGAT
CCCGGGACTAGTGATATCATGGTGAGCAAGGGCGAGGAGGACAACATGGCCATCATCAAGGAGTTCATGC
GCTTCAAGGTGCACATGGAGGGCTCCGTGAACGGCCACGAGTTCGAGATCGAGGGCGAGGGCGAGGGCCG
CCCCTACGAGGGCACCCAGACCGCCAAGCTGAAGGTGACCAAGGGCGGCCCCCTGCCCTTCGCCTGGGAC
ATCCTGTCCCCTCAGTTCATGTACGGCTCCAAGGCCTACGTGAAGCACCCCGCCGACATCCCCGACTACT
TGAAGCTGTCCTTCCCCGAGGGCTTCAAGTGGGAGCGCGTGATGAACTTCGAGGACGGCGGCGTGGTGAC
CGTGACCCAGGACTCCTCCCTGCAGGACGGCGAGTTCATCTACAAGGTGAAGCTGCGCGGCACCAACTTC
CCCTCCGACGGCCCCGTAATGCAGAAGAAGACCATGGGCTGGGAGGCCTCCTCCGAGCGGATGTACCCCG
AGGACGGCGCCCTGAAGGGCGAGATCAAGCAGAGGCTGAAGCTGAAGGACGGCGGCCACTACGACGCCGA
GGTCAAGACCACCTACAAGGCCAAGAAGCCCGTGCAGCTGCCCGGCGCCTACAACGTCAACATCAAGCTG
GACATCACCTCCCACAACGAGGACTACACCATCGTGGAACAGTACGAGCGCGCCGAGGGCCGCCACTCCA
CCGGCGGCATGGACGAGCTGTACAAGTAAATTTTGTGTTTGCCAAGACACATTTGTTTATTTCAATCATT
TCTAAGACCAAAAAGGGATTTCATGATTTTTGTTGCTTGCATTGAAGTTTTTTTTGGTTGTCATTTTTTT
TGCGTTGGTTATGAGCGCAATATATTCCATTATGGCAAGAAACACGACGAGTTGTTTTTACAGTGGAGGG
ATGAGCAAGGAATGGGGAAATGGAGAACAAGTGGAATGAAATGGTTTGACTTTGTGCGGCGAAAGTGTTG
CCATTTTCAATCATGCTGCGCCTGGCACCTAGATGCGTGTGATTGCTCATTGCTAGTGCTGTTCTCACC
